>Addgene plasmid #142200 | TFORF0666 | addgene full sequence | sequence record 397674 | Addgene NGS Result
TTAATGTAGTCTTATGCAATACTCTTGTAGTCTTGCAACATGGTAACGATGAGTTAGCAACATGCCTTAC
AAGGAGAGAAAAAGCACCGTGCATGCCGATTGGTGGAAGTAAGGTGGTACGATCGTGCCTTATTAGGAAG
GCAACAGACGGGTCTGACATGGATTGGACGAACCACTGAATTGCCGCATTGCAGAGATATTGTATTTAAG
TGCCTAGCTCGATACATAAACGGGTCTCTCTGGTTAGACCAGATCTGAGCCTGGGAGCTCTCTGGCTAAC
TAGGGAACCCACTGCTTAAGCCTCAATAAAGCTTGCCTTGAGTGCTTCAAGTAGTGTGTGCCCGTCTGTT
GTGTGACTCTGGTAACTAGAGATCCCTCAGACCCTTTTAGTCAGTGTGGAAAATCTCTAGCAGTGGCGCC
CGAACAGGGACTTGAAAGCGAAAGGGAAACCAGAGGAGCTCTCTCGACGCAGGACTCGGCTTGCTGAAGC
GCGCACGGCAAGAGGCGAGGGGCGGCGACTGGTGAGTACGCCAAAAATTTTGACTAGCGGAGGCTAGAAG
GAGAGAGATGGGTGCGAGAGCGTCAGTATTAAGCGGGGGAGAATTAGATCGCGATGGGAAAAAATTCGGT
TAAGGCCAGGGGGAAAGAAAAAATATAAATTAAAACATATAGTATGGGCAAGCAGGGAGCTAGAACGATT
CGCAGTTAATCCTGGCCTGTTAGAAACATCAGAAGGCTGTAGACAAATACTGGGACAGCTACAACCATCC
CTTCAGACAGGATCAGAAGAACTTAGATCATTATATAATACAGTAGCAACCCTCTATTGTGTGCATCAAA
GGATAGAGATAAAAGACACCAAGGAAGCTTTAGACAAGATAGAGGAAGAGCAAAACAAAAGTAAGACCAC
CGCACAGCAAGCGGCCGCTGATCTTCAGACCTGGAGGAGGAGATATGAGGGACAATTGGAGAAGTGAATT
ATATAAATATAAAGTAGTAAAAATTGAACCATTAGGAGTAGCACCCACCAAGGCAAAGAGAAGAGTGGTG
CAGAGAGAAAAAAGAGCAGTGGGAATAGGAGCTTTGTTCCTTGGGTTCTTGGGAGCAGCAGGAAGCACTA
TGGGCGCAGCGTCAATGACGCTGACGGTACAGGCCAGACAATTATTGTCTGGTATAGTGCAGCAGCAGAA
CAATTTGCTGAGGGCTATTGAGGCGCAACAGCATCTGTTGCAACTCACAGTCTGGGGCATCAAGCAGCTC
CAGGCAAGAATCCTGGCTGTGGAAAGATACCTAAAGGATCAACAGCTCCTGGGGATTTGGGGTTGCTCTG
GAAAACTCATTTGCACCACTGCTGTGCCTTGGAATGCTAGTTGGAGTAATAAATCTCTGGAACAGATTTG
GAATCACACGACCTGGATGGAGTGGGACAGAGAAATTAACAATTACACAAGCTTAATACACTCCTTAATT
GAAGAATCGCAAAACCAGCAAGAAAAGAATGAACAAGAATTATTGGAATTAGATAAATGGGCAAGTTTGT
GGAATTGGTTTAACATAACAAATTGGCTGTGGTATATAAAATTATTCATAATGATAGTAGGAGGCTTGGT
AGGTTTAAGAATAGTTTTTGCTGTACTTTCTATAGTGAATAGAGTTAGGCAGGGATATTCACCATTATCG
TTTCAGACCCACCTCCCAACCCCGAGGGGACCCATGCATTGCATCTCAATTAGTCAGCAACCAGGTGTGG
AAAGTCCCCAGGCTCCCCAGCAGGCAGAAGTATGCAAAGCATGCGTCTCAATTAGTCAGCAACCATAGTC
CCGCCCCTAACTCCGCCCATCCCGCCCCTAACTCCGCCCAGTTCCGCCCATTCTCCGCCCCATGGCTGAC
TAATTTTTTTTATTTATGCAGAGGCCGAGGCCGCCTCGGCCTCTGAGCTATTCCAGAAGTAGTGAGGAGG
CTTTTTTGGAGGCCTAGGCTTTTGCAAAAAGCTTTCTAGAGGTACCACCGGAGCTTACCATGACCGAGTA
CAAGCCCACGGTGCGCCTCGCCACCCGCGACGACGTCCCCAGGGCCGTACGCACCCTCGCCGCCGCGTTC
GCCGACTACCCCGCCACGCGCCACACCGTCGATCCGGACCGCCACATCGAGCGGGTCACCGAGCTGCAAG
AACTCTTCCTCACGCGCGTCGGGCTCGACATCGGCAAGGTGTGGGTCGCGGACGACGGCGCCGCCGTGGC
GGTCTGGACCACGCCGGAGAGCGTCGAAGCGGGGGCGGTGTTCGCCGAGATCGGCCCGCGCATGGCCGAG
TTGAGCGGTTCCCGGCTGGCCGCGCAGCAACAGATGGAAGGCCTCCTGGCGCCGCACCGGCCCAAGGAGC
CCGCGTGGTTCCTGGCCACCGTCGGCGTCTCGCCCGACCACCAGGGCAAGGGTCTGGGCAGCGCCGTCGT
GCTCCCCGGAGTGGAGGCGGCCGAGCGCGCCGGGGTGCCCGCCTTCCTGGAGACCTCCGCGCCCCGCAAC
CTCCCCTTCTACGAGCGGCTCGGCTTCACCGTCACCGCCGACGTCGAGGTGCCCGAAGGACCGCGCACCT
GGTGCATGACCCGCAAGCCCGGTGCCAGTTAACGAATTCTAGATCTTGAGACAAATGGCAGTATTCATCC
ACAATTTTAAAAGAAAAGGGGGGATTGGGGGGTACAGTGCAGGGGAAAGAATAGTAGACATAATAGCAAC
AGACATACAAACTAAAGAATTACAAAAACAAATTACAAAAATTCAAAATTTTCGGGTTTATTACAGGGAC
AGCAGAGATCCACTTTGGCGCCGGCTCGAGGCCTGCAGGTGCAAAGATGGATAAAGTTTTAAACAGAGAG
GAATCTTTGCAGCTAATGGACCTTCTAGGTCTTGAAAGGAGTGGGAATTGGCTCCGGTGCCCGTCAGTGG
GCAGAGCGCACATCGCCCACAGTCCCCGAGAAGTTGGGGGGAGGGGTCGGCAATTGAACCGGTGCCTAGA
GAAGGTGGCGCGGGGTAAACTGGGAAAGTGATGTCGTGTACTGGCTCCGCCTTTTTCCCGAGGGTGGGGG
AGAACCGTATATAAGTGCAGTAGTCGCCGTGAACGTTCTTTTTCGCAACGGGTTTGCCGCCAGAACACAG
GTAAGTGCCGTGTGTGGTTCCCGCGGGCCTGGCCTCTTTACGGGTTATGGCCCTTGCGTGCCTTGAATTA
CTTCCACCTGGCTGCAGTACGTGATTCTTGATCCCGAGCTTCGGGTTGGAAGTGGGTGGGAGAGTTCGAG
GCCTTGCGCTTAAGGAGCCCCTTCGCCTCGTGCTTGAGTTGAGGCCTGGCCTGGGCGCTGGGGCCGCCGC
GTGCGAATCTGGTGGCACCTTCGCGCCTGTCTCGCTGCTTTCGATAAGTCTCTAGCCATTTAAAATTTTT
GATGACCTGCTGCGACGCTTTTTTTCTGGCAAGATAGTCTTGTAAATGCGGGCCAAGATCTGCACACTGG
TATTTCGGTTTTTGGGGCCGCGGGCGGCGACGGGGCCCGTGCGTCCCAGCGCACATGTTCGGCGAGGCGG
GGCCTGCGAGCGCGGCCACCGAGAATCGGACGGGGGTAGTCTCAAGCTGGCCGGCCTGCTCTGGTGCCTG
GCCTCGCGCCGCCGTGTATCGCCCCGCCCTGGGCGGCAAGGCTGGCCCGGTCGGCACCAGTTGCGTGAGC
GGAAAGATGGCCGCTTCCCGGCCCTGCTGCAGGGAGCTCAAAATGGAGGACGCGGCGCTCGGGAGAGCGG
GCGGGTGAGTCACCCACACAAAGGAAAAGGGCCTTTCCGTCCTCAGCCGTCGCTTCATGTGACTCCACGG
AGTACCGGGCGCCGTCCAGGCACCTCGATTAGTTCTCGAGCTTTTGGAGTACGTCGTCTTTAGGTTGGGG
GGAGGGGTTTTATGCGATGGAGTTTCCCCACACTGAGTGGGTGGAGACTGAAGTTAGGCCAGCTTGGCAC
TTGATGTAATTCTCCTTGGAATTTGCCCTTTTTGAGTTTGGATCTTGGTTCATTCTCAAGCCTCAGACAG
TGGTTCAAAGTTTTTTTCTTCCATTTCAGGTGTCGTGAGGCTAGCACCGCCACCATGCCAAGGTCAGGGG
CTCCCAAAGAGCGCCCTGCGGAGCCTCTCACCCCTCCCCCATCCTATGGCCACCAGCCACAGACAGGGTC
TGGGGAGTCTTCAGGAGCCTCGGGGGACAAGGACCACCTGTACAGCACGGTATGCAAGCCTCGGTCCCCA
AAGCCTGCAGCCCCGGCGGCCCCTCCATTCTCCTCTTCCAGCGGTGTCTTGGGTACCGGGCTCTGTGAGC
TAGATCGGTTGCTTCAGGAACTTAATGCCACTCAGTTCAACATCACAGATGAAATCATGTCTCAGTTCCC
ATCTAGCAAGGTGGCTTCAGGAGAGCAGAAGGAGGACCAGTCTGAAGATAAGAAAAGACCCAGCCTCCCT
TCCAGCCCGTCTCCTGGCCTCCCAAAGGCTTCTGCCACCTCAGCCACTCTGGAGCTGGATAGACTGATGG
CCTCACTCTCTGACTTCCGCGTTCAAAACCATCTTCCAGCCTCTGGGCCAACTCAGCCACCGGTGGTGAG
CTCCACAAATGAGGGCTCCCCATCCCCACCAGAGCCGACTGGCAAGGGCAGCCTAGACACCATGCTGGGG
CTGCTGCAGTCCGACCTCAGCCGCCGGGGTGTTCCCACCCAGGCCAAAGGCCTCTGTGGCTCCTGCAATA
AACCTATTGCTGGGCAAGTGGTGACGGCTCTGGGCCGCGCCTGGCACCCCGAGCACTTCGTTTGCGGAGG
CTGTTCCACCGCCCTGGGAGGCAGCAGCTTCTTCGAGAAGGATGGAGCCCCCTTCTGCCCCGAGTGCTAC
TTTGAGCGCTTCTCGCCAAGATGTGGCTTCTGCAACCAGCCCATCCGACACAAGATGGTGACCGCCTTGG
GCACTCACTGGCACCCAGAGCATTTCTGCTGCGTCAGTTGCGGGGAGCCCTTCGGAGATGAGGGTTTCCA
CGAGCGCGAGGGCCGCCCCTACTGCCGCCGGGACTTCCTGCAGCTGTTCGCCCCGCGCTGCCAGGGCTGC
CAGGGCCCCATCCTGGATAACTACATCTCGGCGCTCAGCGCGCTCTGGCACCCGGACTGTTTCGTCTGCA
GGGAATGCTTCGCGCCCTTCTCGGGAGGCAGCTTTTTCGAGCACGAGGGCCGCCCGTTGTGCGAGAACCA
CTTCCACGCACGACGCGGCTCGCTGTGCGCCACGTGTGGCCTCCCTGTGACCGGCCGCTGCGTGTCGGCC
CTGGGTCGCCGCTTCCACCCGGACCACTTCACATGCACCTTCTGCCTGCGCCCGCTCACCAAGGGGTCCT
TCCAGGAGCGCGCCGGCAAGCCCTACTGCCAGCCCTGCTTCCTGAAGCTCTTCGGCTAGTAATGAACTAG
TCCGTAACTTGAAAGTATTTCGATTTCTTGGCTTTATATATCTTGTGGAAAGGACGAAATAGGAGGCTAC
TCTCAGTCCGGACGCGTTAAGTCGACAATCAACCTCTGGATTACAAAATTTGTGAAAGATTGACTGGTAT
TCTTAACTATGTTGCTCCTTTTACGCTATGTGGATACGCTGCTTTAATGCCTTTGTATCATGCTATTGCT
TCCCGTATGGCTTTCATTTTCTCCTCCTTGTATAAATCCTGGTTGCTGTCTCTTTATGAGGAGTTGTGGC
CCGTTGTCAGGCAACGTGGCGTGGTGTGCACTGTGTTTGCTGACGCAACCCCCACTGGTTGGGGCATTGC
CACCACCTGTCAGCTCCTTTCCGGGACTTTCGCTTTCCCCCTCCCTATTGCCACGGCGGAACTCATCGCC
GCCTGCCTTGCCCGCTGCTGGACAGGGGCTCGGCTGTTGGGCACTGACAATTCCGTGGTGTTGTCGGGGA
AATCATCGTCCTTTCCTTGGCTGCTCGCCTGTGTTGCCACCTGGATTCTGCGCGGGACGTCCTTCTGCTA
CGTCCCTTCGGCCCTCAATCCAGCGGACCTTCCTTCCCGCGGCCTGCTGCCGGCTCTGCGGCCTCTTCCG
CGTCTTCGCCTTCGCCCTCAGACGAGTCGGATCTCCCTTTGGGCCGCCTCCCCGCGTCGACTTTAAGACC
AATGACTTACAAGGCAGCTGTAGATCTTAGCCACTTTTTAAAAGAAAAGGGGGGACTGGAAGGGCTAATT
CACTCCCAACGAAGACAAGATCTGCTTTTTGCTTGTACTGGGTCTCTCTGGTTAGACCAGATCTGAGCCT
GGGAGCTCTCTGGCTAACTAGGGAACCCACTGCTTAAGCCTCAATAAAGCTTGCCTTGAGTGCTTCAAGT
AGTGTGTGCCCGTCTGTTGTGTGACTCTGGTAACTAGAGATCCCTCAGACCCTTTTAGTCAGTGTGGAAA
ATCTCTAGCAGTACGTATAGTAGTTCATGTCATCTTATTATTCAGTATTTATAACTTGCAAAGAAATGAA
TATCAGAGAGTGAGAGGAACTTGTTTATTGCAGCTTATAATGGTTACAAATAAAGCAATAGCATCACAAA
TTTCACAAATAAAGCATTTTTTTCACTGCATTCTAGTTGTGGTTTGTCCAAACTCATCAATGTATCTTAT
CATGTCTGGCTCTAGCTATCCCGCCCCTAACTCCGCCCATCCCGCCCCTAACTCCGCCCAGTTCCGCCCA
TTCTCCGCCCCATGGCTGACTAATTTTTTTTATTTATGCAGAGGCCGAGGCCGCCTCGGCCTCTGAGCTA
TTCCAGAAGTAGTGAGGAGGCTTTTTTGGAGGCCTAGGGACGTACCCAATTCGCCCTATAGTGAGTCGTA
TTACGCGCGCTCACTGGCCGTCGTTTTACAACGTCGTGACTGGGAAAACCCTGGCGTTACCCAACTTAAT
CGCCTTGCAGCACATCCCCCTTTCGCCAGCTGGCGTAATAGCGAAGAGGCCCGCACCGATCGCCCTTCCC
AACAGTTGCGCAGCCTGAATGGCGAATGGG
[124 nt withheld, positions 7031-7154]
C
[91 nt withheld, positions 7156-7246]
A
[49 nt withheld, positions 7248-7296]
CCTTTGACGTTGGAGTCCACGTTCTTT
[37 nt withheld, positions 7324-7360]
ACCCTATCTCGGTCTATTCTTTTGATTTATAAGGGATTTTGCCGATTTCGGCCTATTGGTTAAAAAATGA
GCTGATTTAACAAAAATTTAACGCGAATTTTAACAAAATATTAACGCTTACAATTTAGGTGGCACTTTTC
GGGGAAATGTGCGCGGAACCCCTATTTGTTTATTTTTCTAAATACATTCAAATATGTATCCGCTCATGAG
ACAATAACCCTGATAAATGCTTCAATAATATTGAAAAAGGAAGAGTATGAGTATTCAACATTTCCGTGTC
GCCCTTATTCCCTTTTTTGCGGCATTTTGCCTTCCTGTTTTTGCTCACCCAGAAACGCTGGTGAAAGTAA
AAGATGCTGAAGATCAGTTGGGTGCACGAGTGGGTTACATCGAACTGGATCTCAACAGCGGTAAGATCCT
TGAGAGTTTTCGCCCCGAAGAACGTTTTCCAATGATGAGCACTTTTAAAGTTCTGCTATGTGGCGCGGTA
TTATCCCGTATTGACGCCGGGCAAGAGCAACTCGGTCGCCGCATACACTATTCTCAGAATGACTTGGTTG
AGTACTCACCAGTCACAGAAAAGCATCTTACGGATGGCATGACAGTAAGAGAATTATGCAGTGCTGCCAT
AACCATGAGTGATAACACTGCGGCCAACTTACTTCTGACAACGATCGGAGGACCGAAGGAGCTAACCGCT
TTTTTGCACAACATGGGGGATCATGTAACTCGCCTTGATCGTTGGGAACCGGAGCTGAATGAAGCCATAC
CAAACGACGAGCGTGACACCACGATGCCTGTAGCAATGGCAACAACGTTGCGCAAACTATTAACTGGCGA
ACTACTTACTCTAGCTTCCCGGCAACAATTAATAGACTGGATGGAGGCGGATAAAGTTGCAGGACCACTT
CTGCGCTCGGCCCTTCCGGCTGGCTGGTTTATTGCTGATAAATCTGGAGCCGGTGAGCGTGGGTCTCGCG
GTATCATTGCAGCACTGGGGCCAGATGGTAAGCCCTCCCGTATCGTAGTTATCTACACGACGGGGAGTCA
GGCAACTATGGATGAACGAAATAGACAGATCGCTGAGATAGGTGCCTCACTGATTAAGCATTGGTAACTG
TCAGACCAAGTTTACTCATATATACTTTAGATTGATTTAAAACTTCATTTTTAATTTAAAAGGATCTAGG
TGAAGATCCTTTTTGATAATCTCATGACCAAAATCCCTTAACGTGAGTTTTCGTTCCACTGAGCGTCAGA
CCCCGTAGAAAAGATCAAAGGATCTTCTTGAGATCCTTTTTTTCTGCGCGTAATCTGCTGCTTGCAAACA
AAAAAACCACCGCTACCAGCGGTGGTTTGTTTGCCGGATCAAGAGCTACCAACTCTTTTTCCGAAGGTAA
CTGGCTTCAGCAGAGCGCAGATACCAAATACTGTTCTTCTAGTGTAGCCGTAGTTAGGCCACCACTTCAA
GAACTCTGTAGCACCGCCTACATACCTCGCTCTGCTAATCCTGTTACCAGTGGCTGCTGCCAGTGGCGAT
AAGTCGTGTCTTACCGGGTTGGACTCAAGACGATAGTTACCGGATAAGGCGCAGCGGTCGGGCTGAACGG
GGGGTTCGTGCACACAGCCCAGCTTGGAGCGAACGACCTACACCGAACTGAGATACCTACAGCGTGAGCT
ATGAGAAAGCGCCACGCTTCCCGAAGGGAGAAAGGCGGACAGGTATCCGGTAAGCGGCAGGGTCGGAACA
GGAGAGCGCACGAGGGAGCTTCCAGGGGGAAACGCCTGGTATCTTTATAGTCCTGTCGGGTTTCGCCACC
TCTGACTTGAGCGTCGATTTTTGTGATGCTCGTCAGGGGGGCGGAGCCTATGGAAAAACGCCAGCAACGC
GGCCTTTTTACGGTTCCTGGCCTTTTGCTGGCCTTTTGCTCACATGTTCTTTCCTGCGTTATCCCCTGAT
TCTGTGGATAACCGTATTACCGCCTTTGAGTGAGCTGATACCGCTCGCCGCAGCCGAACGACCGAGCGCA
GCGAGTCAGTGAGCGAGGAAGCGGAAGAGCGCCCAATACGCAAACCGCCTCTCCCCGCGCGTTGGCCGAT
TCATTAATGCAGCTGGCACGACAGGTTTCCCGACTGGAAAGCGGGCAGTGAGCGCAACGCAATTAATGTG
AGTTAGCTCACTCATTAGGCACCCCAGGCTTTACACTTTATGCTTCCGGCTCGTATGTTGTGTGGAATTG
TGAGCGGATAACAATTTCACACAGGAAACAGCTATGACCATGATTACGCCAAGCGCGCAATTAACCCTCA
CTAAAGGGAACAAAAGCTGGAGCTGCAAGC
Features (pLannotate 1.2.2; 31 found; start..end, strand, type, name):
      5..231     +  promoter       RSV promoter: Rous sarcoma virus enhancer/promoter
    232..412     +  LTR            5' LTR (truncated): truncated 5' long terminal repeat (LTR) from HIV-1
    459..584     +  misc_feature   HIV-1 Ψ: packaging signal of human immunodeficiency virus type 1
    568..931     +  CDS            HIV-1 gag (fragment): gag protein from human immunodeficiency virus 1; gag
   1077..1310    +  misc_feature   RRE: The Rev response element (RRE) of HIV-1 allows for Rev-dependent mRNA export from the nucleus to the cytoplasm.
   1687..1713    +  CDS            Rev (fragment): human immunodeficiency virus 1 (HIV-1) Rev protein; rev; enhances nuclear export of unspliced and incompletely spliced viral mRNAs
   1720..1743    +  promoter       SV40 promoter (fragment): SV40 early promoter
   1744..1815    +  promoter       SV40 promoter (fragment): SV40 enhancer and early promoter
   1839..1974    +  rep_origin     SV40 ori: SV40 origin of replication
   2020..2616    +  CDS            PuroR (fragment): puromycin N-acetyltransferase; pac from Streptomyces; confers resistance to puromycin
   2665..2782    +  misc_feature   cPPT/CTS: central polypurine tract and central termination sequence of HIV-1
   2847..2913    +  CDS            small t antigen (fragment): SV40 (simian virus 40) small t antigen
   2920..4098    +  promoter       EF-1α promoter: strong constitutive promoter for human elongation factor EF-1α
   4097..5446    +  CDS            TGFB1I1: TGFI1_HUMAN - Also known as ARA55. Experimental evidence at protein level: Swiss-Prot protein existence level 1. Functions as a molecular adapter coordinating multiple protein-protein interactions at the focal adhesion complex and in the nucleus. Links various intracellular signaling modules to plasma membrane receptors and regulates the Wnt and TGFB signaling pathways. May also regulate SLC6A3 and SLC6A4 targeting to the plasma membrane hence regulating their activity. In the nucleus, functions as a nuclear receptor coactivator regulating glucocorticoid, androgen, mineralocorticoid and proges
   5462..5515    +  promoter       U6 promoter (fragment): RNA polymerase III promoter for human U6 snRNA
   5557..6145    +  misc_feature   WPRE: woodchuck hepatitis virus posttranscriptional regulatory element
   6196..6215    +  misc_feature   cPPT/CTS (fragment): central polypurine tract and central termination sequence of HIV-1
   6217..6450    +  LTR            3' LTR (ΔU3): self-inactivating 3' long terminal repeat (LTR) from HIV-1
   6528..6649    +  polyA_signal   SV40 poly(A) signal: SV40 polyadenylation signal
   6689..6824    +  rep_origin     SV40 ori: SV40 origin of replication
   6845..6863    -  promoter       T7 promoter: promoter for bacteriophage T7 RNA polymerase
   6871..7026    +  CDS            lacZα (fragment): LacZα fragment of β-galactosidase; lacZ fragment
   7031..7459    +  rep_origin     f1 ori (sequence partly withheld): f1 bacteriophage origin of replication; arrow indicates direction of (+) strand synthesis
   7512..7616    +  promoter       AmpR promoter: bla
   7617..8477    +  CDS            AmpR: β-lactamase; bla; confers resistance to ampicillin, carbenicillin, and related antibiotics
   8648..9236    +  rep_origin     ori: high-copy-number ColE1/pMB1/pBR322/pUC origin of replication
   9419..9511    +  CDS            lacI (fragment): lac repressor; lacI; The lac repressor binds to the lac operator to inhibit transcription in E. coli. This inhibition can be relieved by adding lactose or isopropyl-β-D-thiogalactopyranoside (IPTG).
   9524..9545    +  protein_bind   CAP binding site: CAP binding activates transcription in the presence of cAMP. E. coli catabolite activator protein
   9560..9590    +  promoter       lac promoter: promoter for the E. coli lac operon
   9598..9614    +  protein_bind   lac operator: The lac repressor binds to the lac operator to inhibit transcription in E. coli. This inhibition can be relieved by adding lactose or isopropyl-β-D-thiogalactopyranoside (IPTG). lac repressor encoded by lacI
   9659..9677    +  promoter       T3 promoter: promoter for bacteriophage T3 RNA polymerase
