[The description below was written by a language model from this plasmid's Addgene catalogue record and pLannotate feature annotations shown in this document.]
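Description:
TFORF0666 is a lentiviral mammalian expression plasmid built on the pLX_TRC317 backbone. It carries the human TGFB1I1 open reading frame (also known as ARA55 or HIC-5) and belongs to a barcoded transcription factor ORF collection. In bacteria it is maintained through a high-copy ColE1/pUC-type origin and ampicillin resistance (AmpR). An f1 origin and remnants of a lac/lacZα cloning region flanked by T3 and T7 promoters are also annotated in the backbone. The depositor warns that recombination can occur, which is a common issue for plasmids carrying LTR repeats.

The viral portion has a third-generation, self-inactivating layout. An RSV promoter drives a truncated HIV-1 5' LTR, which is followed by the Ψ packaging signal with a partial gag sequence, the Rev response element, a cPPT/CTS, and a ΔU3 3' LTR with a downstream SV40 polyadenylation signal. Two expression units sit between the LTRs. The first is an SV40 early promoter/origin segment placed upstream of the puromycin N-acetyltransferase gene, which allows selection of transduced cells. The second is the EF-1α promoter, which drives constitutive expression of TGFB1I1. A WPRE lies downstream of the ORF and enhances transcript stability and expression.

The record states that each construct in the collection carries a unique 24-bp barcode, but the feature table does not annotate it, so its exact position is not documented here. A short U6 promoter fragment annotated between the ORF and the WPRE is probably residual sequence rather than a functional unit. The plasmid is intended for making lentivirus to overexpress TGFB1I1, either individually or in pooled screens where the barcode identifies the delivered factor.
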