Addgene plasmid #142200: TFORF0666
Purpose: Lentiviral vector for overexpressing transcription factor ORFs with unique 24-bp barcodes. Barcodes facilitate identification of transcription factors in pooled screens.
Depositing lab: Feng Zhang. Depositing organization: Broad Institute. Publication: A transcription factor atlas of directed differentiation. Joung J, Ma S, Tay T, Geiger-Schuller KR, Kirchgatterer PC, Verdine VK, Guo B, Arias-Garcia MA, Allen WE, Singh A, Kuksenko O, Abudayyeh OO, Gootenberg JS, Fu Z, Macrae RK, Buenrostro JD, Regev A, Zhang F. Cell. 2023 Jan 5;186(1):209-229.e26. doi: 10.1016/j.cell.2022.11.026. PubMed 36608654.
Backbone
  Vector backbone: pLX_TRC317
  Backbone manufacturer: Broad Institute Genetic Perturbation Platform
  Backbone size w/o insert (bp): 8264
  Vector type: Mammalian Expression, Lentiviral
  Selectable markers: Puromycin
Growth in bacteria
  Bacterial resistance: Ampicillin, 100 μg/mL
  Growth temperature: 37°C
  Growth strain: NEB Stable
  Copy number: High Copy
Gene/Insert
  Gene/Insert name: TGFB1I1
  Species: H. sapiens (human)
  Insert size (bp): 1436
  Entrez Gene: TGFB1I1 (a.k.a. ARA55, HIC-5, HIC5, TSC-5)
  Promoter: EF1a
  Cloning method: Unknown
  Sequencing primers: 5′ GGGTGGAGACTGAAGTTAGGCCAG; 3′ CACATAGCGTAAAAGGAGCAACATAG
Terms and licenses: Academic/Nonprofit Terms; Industry Terms: Not Available to Industry
Depositor comments: NM_001164719,NM_015927,ENST00000361773,ENST00000394858,ENST00000567607 . The transcription factor ORF portion of this plasmid was synthesized by Genewiz. Please test multiple small colonies in case of plasmid recombination. To make this collection available in a timely manner, a portion of this collection was not fully sequenced by Addgene. If an Addgene verified full plasmid sequence is not available, please contact us prior to placing an order to request the full sequence.
How to cite: TFORF0666 was a gift from Feng Zhang (Addgene plasmid # 142200 ; http://n2t.net/addgene:142200 ; RRID:Addgene_142200)
