>Addgene plasmid #142200 | TFORF0666 | depositor partial sequence | sequence record 278738 | Insert
ACCGCCACCATGCCAAGGTCAGGGGCTCCCAAAGAGCGCCCTGCGGAGCCTCTCACCCCTCCCCCATCCT
ATGGCCACCAGCCACAGACAGGGTCTGGGGAGTCTTCAGGAGCCTCGGGGGACAAGGACCACCTGTACAG
CACGGTATGCAAGCCTCGGTCCCCAAAGCCTGCAGCCCCGGCGGCCCCTCCATTCTCCTCTTCCAGCGGT
GTCTTGGGTACCGGGCTCTGTGAGCTAGATCGGTTGCTTCAGGAACTTAATGCCACTCAGTTCAACATCA
CAGATGAAATCATGTCTCAGTTCCCATCTAGCAAGGTGGCTTCAGGAGAGCAGAAGGAGGACCAGTCTGA
AGATAAGAAAAGACCCAGCCTCCCTTCCAGCCCGTCTCCTGGCCTCCCAAAGGCTTCTGCCACCTCAGCC
ACTCTGGAGCTGGATAGACTGATGGCCTCACTCTCTGACTTCCGCGTTCAAAACCATCTTCCAGCCTCTG
GGCCAACTCAGCCACCGGTGGTGAGCTCCACAAATGAGGGCTCCCCATCCCCACCAGAGCCGACTGGCAA
GGGCAGCCTAGACACCATGCTGGGGCTGCTGCAGTCCGACCTCAGCCGCCGGGGTGTTCCCACCCAGGCC
AAAGGCCTCTGTGGCTCCTGCAATAAACCTATTGCTGGGCAAGTGGTGACGGCTCTGGGCCGCGCCTGGC
ACCCCGAGCACTTCGTTTGCGGAGGCTGTTCCACCGCCCTGGGAGGCAGCAGCTTCTTCGAGAAGGATGG
AGCCCCCTTCTGCCCCGAGTGCTACTTTGAGCGCTTCTCGCCAAGATGTGGCTTCTGCAACCAGCCCATC
CGACACAAGATGGTGACCGCCTTGGGCACTCACTGGCACCCAGAGCATTTCTGCTGCGTCAGTTGCGGGG
AGCCCTTCGGAGATGAGGGTTTCCACGAGCGCGAGGGCCGCCCCTACTGCCGCCGGGACTTCCTGCAGCT
GTTCGCCCCGCGCTGCCAGGGCTGCCAGGGCCCCATCCTGGATAACTACATCTCGGCGCTCAGCGCGCTC
TGGCACCCGGACTGTTTCGTCTGCAGGGAATGCTTCGCGCCCTTCTCGGGAGGCAGCTTTTTCGAGCACG
AGGGCCGCCCGTTGTGCGAGAACCACTTCCACGCACGACGCGGCTCGCTGTGCGCCACGTGTGGCCTCCC
TGTGACCGGCCGCTGCGTGTCGGCCCTGGGTCGCCGCTTCCACCCGGACCACTTCACATGCACCTTCTGC
CTGCGCCCGCTCACCAAGGGGTCCTTCCAGGAGCGCGCCGGCAAGCCCTACTGCCAGCCCTGCTTCCTGA
AGCTCTTCGGCTAGTAATGAACTAGTCCGTAACTTGAAAGTATTTCGATTTCTTGGCTTTATATATCTTG
TGGAAAGGACGAAATAGGAGGCTACTCTCAGTCCGG
