>Addgene plasmid #142200 | TFORF0666 | depositor partial sequence | sequence record 278739 | Barcode
AATAGGAGGCTACTCTCAGTCCGG
